Addgene plasmid #38273: pMXs-puro HA-WIPI-1
Depositing lab: Noboru Mizushima. Depositing organization: University of Tokyo, Graduate School of Medicine. Publication: Characterization of autophagosome formation site by a hierarchical analysis of mammalian Atg proteins. Itakura E, Mizushima N. Autophagy. 2010 Aug;6(6):764-76. 10.4161/auto.6.6.12709 PubMed 20639694.
Backbone
  Vector backbone: pMXs-puro
  Backbone manufacturer: Dr. Toshio Kitamura of the University of Tokyo
  Backbone size w/o insert (bp): 6878
  Vector type: Mammalian Expression, Retroviral
  Selectable markers: Puromycin
Growth in bacteria
  Bacterial resistance: Ampicillin, 100 μg/mL
  Growth temperature: 37°C
  Growth strain: DH5alpha
  Copy number: High Copy
Gene/Insert
  Gene/Insert name: WD repeat domain phosphoinositide-interacting protein 1 (alt names: WIPI-1; WIPI49)
  Species: H. sapiens (human)
  Insert size (bp): 1300
  GenBank ID: AK000917
  Entrez Gene: WIPI1 (a.k.a. ATG18, ATG18A, WIPI49)
  Tag / fusion protein: 3xHA (N terminal on backbone)
  Cloning method: Restriction Enzyme; 5′ cloning site EcoRI (not destroyed); 3′ cloning site EcoRI (not destroyed)
  Sequencing primers: 5′ CAGCCCTCACTCCTTCTCTAG; 3′ AAAATTAGTCAGCCATGGGG
Terms and licenses: Academic/Nonprofit Terms; Industry Terms: Not Available to Industry
How to cite: pMXs-puro HA-WIPI-1 was a gift from Noboru Mizushima (Addgene plasmid # 38273 ; http://n2t.net/addgene:38273 ; RRID:Addgene_38273)
