[The description below was written by a language model from this plasmid's Addgene catalogue record.]
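Description:
pMXs-puro HA-WIPI-1 is a retroviral mammalian expression plasmid built on the pMXs-puro backbone (about 6.9 kb without insert). It is maintained in E. coli as a high-copy plasmid under ampicillin selection, and it carries a puromycin marker for selecting transduced mammalian cells. No feature table is provided, so the promoter and the individual viral elements are not itemised. In vectors of the pMXs family, the transgene is generally transcribed from the Moloney murine leukaemia virus-derived 5′ LTR. A packaging signal lets the vector RNA be encapsidated when the plasmid is introduced into a packaging cell line that supplies the viral structural proteins in trans. The resulting replication-defective virus integrates the cassette into the genome of dividing target cells, which allows stable lines to be established.

The payload is a human WIPI1 cDNA of roughly 1.3 kb, encoding WD repeat domain phosphoinositide-interacting protein 1 (also called WIPI49, a mammalian counterpart of yeast Atg18). It was cloned with EcoRI sites at both ends, both of which are retained. Because the same enzyme flanks the insert, the fragment could in principle ligate in either orientation. A 3xHA epitope tag supplied by the backbone is fused to the N terminus, so the protein can be detected or immunoprecipitated with anti-HA antibodies.

WIPI-1 is a phosphoinositide-binding protein that is recruited to forming autophagic membranes. The construct comes from a study that ordered mammalian Atg proteins hierarchically at the autophagosome formation site. It is therefore suited to stable, puromycin-selected expression of tagged WIPI-1 for localisation and interaction studies in autophagy research.
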