>Addgene plasmid #38273 | pMXs-puro HA-WIPI-1 | addgene partial sequence | sequence record 51464 | pMX-S1811 5'-GACGGCATCGCAGCTTGGATACAC-3'
TGCCGACCCGGGGGTGGACCATCCTCTAGACTGCCGGATCATCGATGCCATGGGGTACCCATACGATGTT
CCTGACTATGCGGGCTATCCCTATGACGTCCCGGACTATGCAGGATCCTATCCATATGACGTTCCAGATT
ACGCTGCTCAGTGCACTCGAGAATTGGGGAATTCCGCCATGGAGGCCGAGGCCGCGGACGCTCCCCCGGG
CGGGGTTGAGTCGGCGCTCAGCTGCTTCTCTTTCAACCAGGACTGCACATCCCTAGCAACTGGAACTAAA
GCCGGGTATAAGCTGTTTTCTCTGAGTTCTGTGGAGCAGCTGGATCAAGTCCACGGAAGCAATGAAATCC
CGGACGTCTACATCGTGGAGCGCCTCTTCTCCAGCAGCCTGGTGGTGGTAGTCAGTCACACAAAACCACG
GCAGATGAACGTGTATCACTTCAAGAAAGGCACAGAGATCTGTAATTACAGCTACTCCAGCAACATCTTG
TCCATAAGGCTGAACCGGCAAAGGCTGCTGGTTTGCCTAGAAGAGTCCATTTATATTCACAACATTAAAG
ACATGAAGCTGTTGAAGACCCTCCTGGATATTCCTGCAAACCCAACAGGTCTATGTGCTCTCTCTATCAA
CCATTCCAATTCTTACCTGGCCTATCCTGGAAGCCTGACTTCAGGGGAGATTGTGCTTTATGATGGAAAC
TCCCTGAAAACAGTCTGCACTATTGCTGCCCATGAGGGAACACTAGCTGCCATCACCTTCAATGCCTCAG
GCTCCAAACTAGCAAGTGCGTCTGAAAAAGGCACAGTCATCCGGGTGTTCTCTGTCCCTGATGGGCAAAA
GCTCTATGAGTTCCGGAGAGGGATGAAAAGGTATGTGACAATCAGCTCTCTAGTGTTCAGTATGGATTCA
CAATTCCTCTGCGCCTCCAGTAACACCGAGACGGTACACATCT
